>Addgene plasmid #144218 | TFORF2717 | addgene full sequence | sequence record 404095 | Addgene NGS Result
TTAATGTAGTCTTATGCAATACTCTTGTAGTCTTGCAACATGGTAACGATGAGTTAGCAACATGCCTTAC
AAGGAGAGAAAAAGCACCGTGCATGCCGATTGGTGGAAGTAAGGTGGTACGATCGTGCCTTATTAGGAAG
GCAACAGACGGGTCTGACATGGATTGGACGAACCACTGAATTGCCGCATTGCAGAGATATTGTATTTAAG
TGCCTAGCTCGATACATAAACGGGTCTCTCTGGTTAGACCAGATCTGAGCCTGGGAGCTCTCTGGCTAAC
TAGGGAACCCACTGCTTAAGCCTCAATAAAGCTTGCCTTGAGTGCTTCAAGTAGTGTGTGCCCGTCTGTT
GTGTGACTCTGGTAACTAGAGATCCCTCAGACCCTTTTAGTCAGTGTGGAAAATCTCTAGCAGTGGCGCC
CGAACAGGGACTTGAAAGCGAAAGGGAAACCAGAGGAGCTCTCTCGACGCAGGACTCGGCTTGCTGAAGC
GCGCACGGCAAGAGGCGAGGGGCGGCGACTGGTGAGTACGCCAAAAATTTTGACTAGCGGAGGCTAGAAG
GAGAGAGATGGGTGCGAGAGCGTCAGTATTAAGCGGGGGAGAATTAGATCGCGATGGGAAAAAATTCGGT
TAAGGCCAGGGGGAAAGAAAAAATATAAATTAAAACATATAGTATGGGCAAGCAGGGAGCTAGAACGATT
CGCAGTTAATCCTGGCCTGTTAGAAACATCAGAAGGCTGTAGACAAATACTGGGACAGCTACAACCATCC
CTTCAGACAGGATCAGAAGAACTTAGATCATTATATAATACAGTAGCAACCCTCTATTGTGTGCATCAAA
GGATAGAGATAAAAGACACCAAGGAAGCTTTAGACAAGATAGAGGAAGAGCAAAACAAAAGTAAGACCAC
CGCACAGCAAGCGGCCGCTGATCTTCAGACCTGGAGGAGGAGATATGAGGGACAATTGGAGAAGTGAATT
ATATAAATATAAAGTAGTAAAAATTGAACCATTAGGAGTAGCACCCACCAAGGCAAAGAGAAGAGTGGTG
CAGAGAGAAAAAAGAGCAGTGGGAATAGGAGCTTTGTTCCTTGGGTTCTTGGGAGCAGCAGGAAGCACTA
TGGGCGCAGCGTCAATGACGCTGACGGTACAGGCCAGACAATTATTGTCTGGTATAGTGCAGCAGCAGAA
CAATTTGCTGAGGGCTATTGAGGCGCAACAGCATCTGTTGCAACTCACAGTCTGGGGCATCAAGCAGCTC
CAGGCAAGAATCCTGGCTGTGGAAAGATACCTAAAGGATCAACAGCTCCTGGGGATTTGGGGTTGCTCTG
GAAAACTCATTTGCACCACTGCTGTGCCTTGGAATGCTAGTTGGAGTAATAAATCTCTGGAACAGATTTG
GAATCACACGACCTGGATGGAGTGGGACAGAGAAATTAACAATTACACAAGCTTAATACACTCCTTAATT
GAAGAATCGCAAAACCAGCAAGAAAAGAATGAACAAGAATTATTGGAATTAGATAAATGGGCAAGTTTGT
GGAATTGGTTTAACATAACAAATTGGCTGTGGTATATAAAATTATTCATAATGATAGTAGGAGGCTTGGT
AGGTTTAAGAATAGTTTTTGCTGTACTTTCTATAGTGAATAGAGTTAGGCAGGGATATTCACCATTATCG
TTTCAGACCCACCTCCCAACCCCGAGGGGACCCATGCATTGCATCTCAATTAGTCAGCAACCAGGTGTGG
AAAGTCCCCAGGCTCCCCAGCAGGCAGAAGTATGCAAAGCATGCGTCTCAATTAGTCAGCAACCATAGTC
CCGCCCCTAACTCCGCCCATCCCGCCCCTAACTCCGCCCAGTTCCGCCCATTCTCCGCCCCATGGCTGAC
TAATTTTTTTTATTTATGCAGAGGCCGAGGCCGCCTCGGCCTCTGAGCTATTCCAGAAGTAGTGAGGAGG
CTTTTTTGGAGGCCTAGGCTTTTGCAAAAAGCTTTCTAGAGGTACCACCGGAGCTTACCATGACCGAGTA
CAAGCCCACGGTGCGCCTCGCCACCCGCGACGACGTCCCCAGGGCCGTACGCACCCTCGCCGCCGCGTTC
GCCGACTACCCCGCCACGCGCCACACCGTCGATCCGGACCGCCACATCGAGCGGGTCACCGAGCTGCAAG
AACTCTTCCTCACGCGCGTCGGGCTCGACATCGGCAAGGTGTGGGTCGCGGACGACGGCGCCGCCGTGGC
GGTCTGGACCACGCCGGAGAGCGTCGAAGCGGGGGCGGTGTTCGCCGAGATCGGCCCGCGCATGGCCGAG
TTGAGCGGTTCCCGGCTGGCCGCGCAGCAACAGATGGAAGGCCTCCTGGCGCCGCACCGGCCCAAGGAGC
CCGCGTGGTTCCTGGCCACCGTCGGCGTCTCGCCCGACCACCAGGGCAAGGGTCTGGGCAGCGCCGTCGT
GCTCCCCGGAGTGGAGGCGGCCGAGCGCGCCGGGGTGCCCGCCTTCCTGGAGACCTCCGCGCCCCGCAAC
CTCCCCTTCTACGAGCGGCTCGGCTTCACCGTCACCGCCGACGTCGAGGTGCCCGAAGGACCGCGCACCT
GGTGCATGACCCGCAAGCCCGGTGCCAGTTAACGAATTCTAGATCTTGAGACAAATGGCAGTATTCATCC
ACAATTTTAAAAGAAAAGGGGGGATTGGGGGGTACAGTGCAGGGGAAAGAATAGTAGACATAATAGCAAC
AGACATACAAACTAAAGAATTACAAAAACAAATTACAAAAATTCAAAATTTTCGGGTTTATTACAGGGAC
AGCAGAGATCCACTTTGGCGCCGGCTCGAGGCCTGCAGGTGCAAAGATGGATAAAGTTTTAAACAGAGAG
GAATCTTTGCAGCTAATGGACCTTCTAGGTCTTGAAAGGAGTGGGAATTGGCTCCGGTGCCCGTCAGTGG
GCAGAGCGCACATCGCCCACAGTCCCCGAGAAGTTGGGGGGAGGGGTCGGCAATTGAACCGGTGCCTAGA
GAAGGTGGCGCGGGGTAAACTGGGAAAGTGATGTCGTGTACTGGCTCCGCCTTTTTCCCGAGGGTGGGGG
AGAACCGTATATAAGTGCAGTAGTCGCCGTGAACGTTCTTTTTCGCAACGGGTTTGCCGCCAGAACACAG
GTAAGTGCCGTGTGTGGTTCCCGCGGGCCTGGCCTCTTTACGGGTTATGGCCCTTGCGTGCCTTGAATTA
CTTCCACCTGGCTGCAGTACGTGATTCTTGATCCCGAGCTTCGGGTTGGAAGTGGGTGGGAGAGTTCGAG
GCCTTGCGCTTAAGGAGCCCCTTCGCCTCGTGCTTGAGTTGAGGCCTGGCCTGGGCGCTGGGGCCGCCGC
GTGCGAATCTGGTGGCACCTTCGCGCCTGTCTCGCTGCTTTCGATAAGTCTCTAGCCATTTAAAATTTTT
GATGACCTGCTGCGACGCTTTTTTTCTGGCAAGATAGTCTTGTAAATGCGGGCCAAGATCTGCACACTGG
TATTTCGGTTTTTGGGGCCGCGGGCGGCGACGGGGCCCGTGCGTCCCAGCGCACATGTTCGGCGAGGCGG
GGCCTGCGAGCGCGGCCACCGAGAATCGGACGGGGGTAGTCTCAAGCTGGCCGGCCTGCTCTGGTGCCTG
GCCTCGCGCCGCCGTGTATCGCCCCGCCCTGGGCGGCAAGGCTGGCCCGGTCGGCACCAGTTGCGTGAGC
GGAAAGATGGCCGCTTCCCGGCCCTGCTGCAGGGAGCTCAAAATGGAGGACGCGGCGCTCGGGAGAGCGG
GCGGGTGAGTCACCCACACAAAGGAAAAGGGCCTTTCCGTCCTCAGCCGTCGCTTCATGTGACTCCACGG
AGTACCGGGCGCCGTCCAGGCACCTCGATTAGTTCTCGAGCTTTTGGAGTACGTCGTCTTTAGGTTGGGG
GGAGGGGTTTTATGCGATGGAGTTTCCCCACACTGAGTGGGTGGAGACTGAAGTTAGGCCAGCTTGGCAC
TTGATGTAATTCTCCTTGGAATTTGCCCTTTTTGAGTTTGGATCTTGGTTCATTCTCAAGCCTCAGACAG
TGGTTCAAAGTTTTTTTCTTCCATTTCAGGTGTCGTGAGGCTAGCACCGCCACCATGGCCTGGGCTCTGA
AGCTGCCTCTGGCCGACGAAGTGATTGAATCCGGGTTGGTGCAGGACTTTGATGCTAGCCTGTCCGGGAT
CGGCCAGGAACTGGGTGCTGGTGCCTATAGCATGAGTGATGTCCTTGCATTGCCCATTTTTAAGCAAGAA
GAGTCGAGTTTGCCTCCTGATAATGAGAATAAAATCCTGCCTTTTCAATATGTGCTTTGTGCTGCTACCT
CTCCAGCAGTGAAACTCCATGATGAAACCCTAACGTATCTCAATCAAGGACAGTCTTATGAAATTCGAAT
GCTAGACAATAGGAAACTTGGAGAACTTCCAGAAATTAATGGCAAATTGGTGAAGAGTATATTCCGTGTG
GTGTTCCATGACAGAAGGCTTCAGTACACTGAGCATCAGCAGCTAGAGGGCTGGAGGTGGAACCGACCTG
GAGACAGAATTCTTGACATAGATATCCCGATGTCTGTGGGTATAATCGATCCTAGGGCTAATCCAACTCA
ACTAAATACAGTGGAGTTCCTGTGGGACCCTGCAAAGAGGACATCTGTGTTTATTCAGCCCAAAGGTGCA
GACAGAAAGCAAAAAACGGATAGGGAAAAAATGGAGAAACGAACACCTCATGAAAAGGAGAAATATCAGC
CTTCCTATGAGACAACCATACTCACAGAGTGTTCTCCATGGCCCGAGATCACGTATGTCAATAACTCCCC
ATCACCTGGCTTCAACAGTTCCCATAGCAGTTTTTCTCTTGGGGAAGGAAATGGTTCACCAAACCACCAG
CCAGAGCCACCCCCTCCAGTCACAGATAACCTCTTACCAACAACCACACCTCAGGAAGCTCAGCAGTGGT
TGCATCGAAATCGTTTTTCTACATTCACAAGGCTTTTCACAAACTTCTCAGGGGCAGATTTATTGAAATT
AACTAGAGATGATGTGATCCAAATCTGTGGCCCTGCAGATGGAATCAGACTTTTTAATGCATTAAAAGGC
CGGATGGTGCGTCCAAGGTTAACCATTTATGTTTGTCAGGAATCACTGCAGTTGAGGGAGCAGCAACAAC
AGCAGCAGCAACAGCAGCAGAAGCATGAGGATGGAGACTCAAATGGTACTTTCTTCGTTTACCATGCTAT
CTATCTAGAAGAACTAACAGCTGTTGAATTGACAGAAAAAATTGCTCAGCTTTTCAGCATTTCCCCTTGC
CAGATCAGCCAGATTTACAAGCAGGGGCCAACAGGAATTCATGTGCTCATCAGTGATGAGATGATACAGA
ACTTTCAGGAAGAAGCATGTTTTATTCTGGACACAATGAAAGAAACCAATGATAGCTATCATATCATACT
GAAGTAGTAATGAACTAGTCCGTAACTTGAAAGTATTTCGATTTCTTGGCTTTATATATCTTGTGGAAAG
GACGACCAGGACTTAGACGTACGTCGCGCACGCGTTAAGTCGACAATCAACCTCTGGATTACAAAATTTG
TGAAAGATTGACTGGTATTCTTAACTATGTTGCTCCTTTTACGCTATGTGGATACGCTGCTTTAATGCCT
TTGTATCATGCTATTGCTTCCCGTATGGCTTTCATTTTCTCCTCCTTGTATAAATCCTGGTTGCTGTCTC
TTTATGAGGAGTTGTGGCCCGTTGTCAGGCAACGTGGCGTGGTGTGCACTGTGTTTGCTGACGCAACCCC
CACTGGTTGGGGCATTGCCACCACCTGTCAGCTCCTTTCCGGGACTTTCGCTTTCCCCCTCCCTATTGCC
ACGGCGGAACTCATCGCCGCCTGCCTTGCCCGCTGCTGGACAGGGGCTCGGCTGTTGGGCACTGACAATT
CCGTGGTGTTGTCGGGGAAATCATCGTCCTTTCCTTGGCTGCTCGCCTGTGTTGCCACCTGGATTCTGCG
CGGGACGTCCTTCTGCTACGTCCCTTCGGCCCTCAATCCAGCGGACCTTCCTTCCCGCGGCCTGCTGCCG
GCTCTGCGGCCTCTTCCGCGTCTTCGCCTTCGCCCTCAGACGAGTCGGATCTCCCTTTGGGCCGCCTCCC
CGCGTCGACTTTAAGACCAATGACTTACAAGGCAGCTGTAGATCTTAGCCACTTTTTAAAAGAAAAGGGG
GGACTGGAAGGGCTAATTCACTCCCAACGAAGACAAGATCTGCTTTTTGCTTGTACTGGGTCTCTCTGGT
TAGACCAGATCTGAGCCTGGGAGCTCTCTGGCTAACTAGGGAACCCACTGCTTAAGCCTCAATAAAGCTT
GCCTTGAGTGCTTCAAGTAGTGTGTGCCCGTCTGTTGTGTGACTCTGGTAACTAGAGATCCCTCAGACCC
TTTTAGTCAGTGTGGAAAATCTCTAGCAGTACGTATAGTAGTTCATGTCATCTTATTATTCAGTATTTAT
AACTTGCAAAGAAATGAATATCAGAGAGTGAGAGGAACTTGTTTATTGCAGCTTATAATGGTTACAAATA
AAGCAATAGCATCACAAATTTCACAAATAAAGCATTTTTTTCACTGCATTCTAGTTGTGGTTTGTCCAAA
CTCATCAATGTATCTTATCATGTCTGGCTCTAGCTATCCCGCCCCTAACTCCGCCCATCCCGCCCCTAAC
TCCGCCCAGTTCCGCCCATTCTCCGCCCCATGGCTGACTAATTTTTTTTATTTATGCAGAGGCCGAGGCC
GCCTCGGCCTCTGAGCTATTCCAGAAGTAGTGAGGAGGCTTTTTTGGAGGCCTAGGGACGTACCCAATTC
GCCCTATAGTGAGTCGTATTACGCGCGCTCACTGGCCGTCGTTTTACAACGTCGTGACTGGGAAAACCCT
GGCGTTACCCAACTTAATCGCCTTGCAGCACATCCCCCTTTCGCCAGCTGGCGTAATAGCGAAGAGGCCC
GCACCGATCGCCCTTCCCAACAGTTGCGCAGCCTGAATGGCGAATGGG
[124 nt withheld, positions 7049-7172]
C
[91 nt withheld, positions 7174-7264]
A
[49 nt withheld, positions 7266-7314]
CCTTTGACGTTGGAGTCCACGTTCTTT
[37 nt withheld, positions 7342-7378]
ACCCTATCTCGGTCTATTCTTTTGATTTATAAGGGATTTTGCCGATTTCGGCCTATTGGTTAAAAAATGA
GCTGATTTAACAAAAATTTAACGCGAATTTTAACAAAATATTAACGCTTACAATTTAGGTGGCACTTTTC
GGGGAAATGTGCGCGGAACCCCTATTTGTTTATTTTTCTAAATACATTCAAATATGTATCCGCTCATGAG
ACAATAACCCTGATAAATGCTTCAATAATATTGAAAAAGGAAGAGTATGAGTATTCAACATTTCCGTGTC
GCCCTTATTCCCTTTTTTGCGGCATTTTGCCTTCCTGTTTTTGCTCACCCAGAAACGCTGGTGAAAGTAA
AAGATGCTGAAGATCAGTTGGGTGCACGAGTGGGTTACATCGAACTGGATCTCAACAGCGGTAAGATCCT
TGAGAGTTTTCGCCCCGAAGAACGTTTTCCAATGATGAGCACTTTTAAAGTTCTGCTATGTGGCGCGGTA
TTATCCCGTATTGACGCCGGGCAAGAGCAACTCGGTCGCCGCATACACTATTCTCAGAATGACTTGGTTG
AGTACTCACCAGTCACAGAAAAGCATCTTACGGATGGCATGACAGTAAGAGAATTATGCAGTGCTGCCAT
AACCATGAGTGATAACACTGCGGCCAACTTACTTCTGACAACGATCGGAGGACCGAAGGAGCTAACCGCT
TTTTTGCACAACATGGGGGATCATGTAACTCGCCTTGATCGTTGGGAACCGGAGCTGAATGAAGCCATAC
CAAACGACGAGCGTGACACCACGATGCCTGTAGCAATGGCAACAACGTTGCGCAAACTATTAACTGGCGA
ACTACTTACTCTAGCTTCCCGGCAACAATTAATAGACTGGATGGAGGCGGATAAAGTTGCAGGACCACTT
CTGCGCTCGGCCCTTCCGGCTGGCTGGTTTATTGCTGATAAATCTGGAGCCGGTGAGCGTGGGTCTCGCG
GTATCATTGCAGCACTGGGGCCAGATGGTAAGCCCTCCCGTATCGTAGTTATCTACACGACGGGGAGTCA
GGCAACTATGGATGAACGAAATAGACAGATCGCTGAGATAGGTGCCTCACTGATTAAGCATTGGTAACTG
TCAGACCAAGTTTACTCATATATACTTTAGATTGATTTAAAACTTCATTTTTAATTTAAAAGGATCTAGG
TGAAGATCCTTTTTGATAATCTCATGACCAAAATCCCTTAACGTGAGTTTTCGTTCCACTGAGCGTCAGA
CCCCGTAGAAAAGATCAAAGGATCTTCTTGAGATCCTTTTTTTCTGCGCGTAATCTGCTGCTTGCAAACA
AAAAAACCACCGCTACCAGCGGTGGTTTGTTTGCCGGATCAAGAGCTACCAACTCTTTTTCCGAAGGTAA
CTGGCTTCAGCAGAGCGCAGATACCAAATACTGTTCTTCTAGTGTAGCCGTAGTTAGGCCACCACTTCAA
GAACTCTGTAGCACCGCCTACATACCTCGCTCTGCTAATCCTGTTACCAGTGGCTGCTGCCAGTGGCGAT
AAGTCGTGTCTTACCGGGTTGGACTCAAGACGATAGTTACCGGATAAGGCGCAGCGGTCGGGCTGAACGG
GGGGTTCGTGCACACAGCCCAGCTTGGAGCGAACGACCTACACCGAACTGAGATACCTACAGCGTGAGCT
ATGAGAAAGCGCCACGCTTCCCGAAGGGAGAAAGGCGGACAGGTATCCGGTAAGCGGCAGGGTCGGAACA
GGAGAGCGCACGAGGGAGCTTCCAGGGGGAAACGCCTGGTATCTTTATAGTCCTGTCGGGTTTCGCCACC
TCTGACTTGAGCGTCGATTTTTGTGATGCTCGTCAGGGGGGCGGAGCCTATGGAAAAACGCCAGCAACGC
GGCCTTTTTACGGTTCCTGGCCTTTTGCTGGCCTTTTGCTCACATGTTCTTTCCTGCGTTATCCCCTGAT
TCTGTGGATAACCGTATTACCGCCTTTGAGTGAGCTGATACCGCTCGCCGCAGCCGAACGACCGAGCGCA
GCGAGTCAGTGAGCGAGGAAGCGGAAGAGCGCCCAATACGCAAACCGCCTCTCCCCGCGCGTTGGCCGAT
TCATTAATGCAGCTGGCACGACAGGTTTCCCGACTGGAAAGCGGGCAGTGAGCGCAACGCAATTAATGTG
AGTTAGCTCACTCATTAGGCACCCCAGGCTTTACACTTTATGCTTCCGGCTCGTATGTTGTGTGGAATTG
TGAGCGGATAACAATTTCACACAGGAAACAGCTATGACCATGATTACGCCAAGCGCGCAATTAACCCTCA
CTAAAGGGAACAAAAGCTGGAGCTGCAAGC
Features (pLannotate 1.2.2; 31 found; start..end, strand, type, name):
      5..231     +  promoter       RSV promoter: Rous sarcoma virus enhancer/promoter
    232..412     +  LTR            5' LTR (truncated): truncated 5' long terminal repeat (LTR) from HIV-1
    459..584     +  misc_feature   HIV-1 Ψ: packaging signal of human immunodeficiency virus type 1
    568..931     +  CDS            HIV-1 gag (fragment): gag protein from human immunodeficiency virus 1; gag
   1077..1310    +  misc_feature   RRE: The Rev response element (RRE) of HIV-1 allows for Rev-dependent mRNA export from the nucleus to the cytoplasm.
   1687..1713    +  CDS            Rev (fragment): human immunodeficiency virus 1 (HIV-1) Rev protein; rev; enhances nuclear export of unspliced and incompletely spliced viral mRNAs
   1720..1743    +  promoter       SV40 promoter (fragment): SV40 early promoter
   1744..1815    +  promoter       SV40 promoter (fragment): SV40 enhancer and early promoter
   1839..1974    +  rep_origin     SV40 ori: SV40 origin of replication
   2020..2616    +  CDS            PuroR (fragment): puromycin N-acetyltransferase; pac from Streptomyces; confers resistance to puromycin
   2665..2782    +  misc_feature   cPPT/CTS: central polypurine tract and central termination sequence of HIV-1
   2847..2913    +  CDS            small t antigen (fragment): SV40 (simian virus 40) small t antigen
   2920..4098    +  promoter       EF-1α promoter: strong constitutive promoter for human elongation factor EF-1α
   4115..5464    +  CDS            TFCP2 (fragment): TFCP2_HUMAN - Also known as LSF, SEF. Experimental evidence at protein level: Swiss-Prot protein existence level 1. Binds a variety of cellular and viral promoters including fibrinogen, alpha-globin, SV40 and HIV-1 promoters. Activation of the alpha-globin promoter in erythroid cells is via synergistic interaction with UBP1 (By similarity). Functions as part of the SSP (stage selector protein) complex. Facilitates the interaction of the gamma-globin genes with enhancer elements contained in the locus control region in fetal erythroid cells. Interacts by binding to the stage selector element (S
   5480..5533    +  promoter       U6 promoter (fragment): RNA polymerase III promoter for human U6 snRNA
   5575..6163    +  misc_feature   WPRE: woodchuck hepatitis virus posttranscriptional regulatory element
   6214..6233    +  misc_feature   cPPT/CTS (fragment): central polypurine tract and central termination sequence of HIV-1
   6235..6468    +  LTR            3' LTR (ΔU3): self-inactivating 3' long terminal repeat (LTR) from HIV-1
   6546..6667    +  polyA_signal   SV40 poly(A) signal: SV40 polyadenylation signal
   6707..6842    +  rep_origin     SV40 ori: SV40 origin of replication
   6863..6881    -  promoter       T7 promoter: promoter for bacteriophage T7 RNA polymerase
   6889..7044    +  CDS            lacZα (fragment): LacZα fragment of β-galactosidase; lacZ fragment
   7049..7477    +  rep_origin     f1 ori (sequence partly withheld): f1 bacteriophage origin of replication; arrow indicates direction of (+) strand synthesis
   7530..7634    +  promoter       AmpR promoter: bla
   7635..8495    +  CDS            AmpR: β-lactamase; bla; confers resistance to ampicillin, carbenicillin, and related antibiotics
   8666..9254    +  rep_origin     ori: high-copy-number ColE1/pMB1/pBR322/pUC origin of replication
   9437..9529    +  CDS            lacI (fragment): lac repressor; lacI; The lac repressor binds to the lac operator to inhibit transcription in E. coli. This inhibition can be relieved by adding lactose or isopropyl-β-D-thiogalactopyranoside (IPTG).
   9542..9563    +  protein_bind   CAP binding site: CAP binding activates transcription in the presence of cAMP. E. coli catabolite activator protein
   9578..9608    +  promoter       lac promoter: promoter for the E. coli lac operon
   9616..9632    +  protein_bind   lac operator: The lac repressor binds to the lac operator to inhibit transcription in E. coli. This inhibition can be relieved by adding lactose or isopropyl-β-D-thiogalactopyranoside (IPTG). lac repressor encoded by lacI
   9677..9695    +  promoter       T3 promoter: promoter for bacteriophage T3 RNA polymerase
