[The description below was written by a language model from this plasmid's Addgene catalogue record and pLannotate feature annotations shown in this document.]
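Description:
TFORF2717 is a lentiviral mammalian expression plasmid built on the pLX_TRC317 backbone that carries a human TFCP2 (also known as LSF) open reading frame. It belongs to a barcoded transcription factor ORF collection. In bacteria it is maintained through a high-copy ColE1/pUC-type origin and selected with ampicillin via the β-lactamase gene. An f1 origin and remnants of a lac/lacZα cloning region flanked by T7 and T3 promoters are also present in the backbone. The depositor notes that the plasmid can recombine, which is a common issue with LTR-containing vectors.

The viral portion has a third-generation, self-inactivating layout. An RSV promoter drives a truncated HIV-1 5' LTR, followed by the Ψ packaging signal with a gag fragment, the Rev response element for Rev-dependent export of the genomic RNA, a cPPT/CTS element, and a ΔU3 3' LTR that disables LTR promoter activity after integration. An SV40 poly(A) signal lies downstream of the 3' LTR.

Two expression units sit between the LTRs. An SV40 early promoter drives puromycin N-acetyltransferase, which allows selection of transduced cells. The strong constitutive EF-1α promoter drives the TFCP2 ORF, which corresponds to a specific annotated transcript isoform and was made by gene synthesis. A WPRE downstream of the ORF enhances transcript stability and expression.

According to the record, each construct in the collection carries a unique 24-bp barcode, although the feature table does not annotate it. The barcode allows the overexpressed factor to be identified in pooled screens, such as those that survey transcription factors for their ability to direct cell differentiation.
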