Addgene plasmid #144218: TFORF2717
Purpose: Lentiviral vector for overexpressing transcription factor ORFs with unique 24-bp barcodes. Barcodes facilitate identification of transcription factors in pooled screens.
Depositing lab: Feng Zhang. Depositing organization: Broad Institute. Publication: A transcription factor atlas of directed differentiation. Joung J, Ma S, Tay T, Geiger-Schuller KR, Kirchgatterer PC, Verdine VK, Guo B, Arias-Garcia MA, Allen WE, Singh A, Kuksenko O, Abudayyeh OO, Gootenberg JS, Fu Z, Macrae RK, Buenrostro JD, Regev A, Zhang F. Cell. 2023 Jan 5;186(1):209-229.e26. doi: 10.1016/j.cell.2022.11.026. PubMed 36608654.
Backbone
  Vector backbone: pLX_TRC317
  Backbone manufacturer: Broad Institute Genetic Perturbation Platform
  Backbone size w/o insert (bp): 8264
  Vector type: Mammalian Expression, Lentiviral
  Selectable markers: Puromycin
Growth in bacteria
  Bacterial resistance: Ampicillin, 100 μg/mL
  Growth temperature: 37°C
  Growth strain: NEB Stable
  Copy number: High Copy
Gene/Insert
  Gene/Insert name: TFCP2
  Species: H. sapiens (human)
  Insert size (bp): 1454
  Entrez Gene: TFCP2 (a.k.a. LBP1C, LSF, LSF1D, SEF, TFCP2C)
  Promoter: EF1a
  Cloning method: Unknown
  Sequencing primers: 5′ GGGTGGAGACTGAAGTTAGGCCAG; 3′ CACATAGCGTAAAAGGAGCAACATAG
Terms and licenses: Academic/Nonprofit Terms; Industry Terms: Not Available to Industry
Depositor comments: NM_001173453,ENST00000548115 . The transcription factor ORF portion of this plasmid was synthesized by Genewiz. Please test multiple small colonies in case of plasmid recombination. To make this collection available in a timely manner, a portion of this collection was not fully sequenced by Addgene. If an Addgene verified full plasmid sequence is not available, please contact us prior to placing an order to request the full sequence.
How to cite: TFORF2717 was a gift from Feng Zhang (Addgene plasmid # 144218 ; http://n2t.net/addgene:144218 ; RRID:Addgene_144218)
