>Addgene plasmid #144218 | TFORF2717 | depositor partial sequence | sequence record 284769 | Insert
ACCGCCACCATGGCCTGGGCTCTGAAGCTGCCTCTGGCCGACGAAGTGATTGAATCCGGGTTGGTGCAGG
ACTTTGATGCTAGCCTGTCCGGGATCGGCCAGGAACTGGGTGCTGGTGCCTATAGCATGAGTGATGTCCT
TGCATTGCCCATTTTTAAGCAAGAAGAGTCGAGTTTGCCTCCTGATAATGAGAATAAAATCCTGCCTTTT
CAATATGTGCTTTGTGCTGCTACCTCTCCAGCAGTGAAACTCCATGATGAAACCCTAACGTATCTCAATC
AAGGACAGTCTTATGAAATTCGAATGCTAGACAATAGGAAACTTGGAGAACTTCCAGAAATTAATGGCAA
ATTGGTGAAGAGTATATTCCGTGTGGTGTTCCATGACAGAAGGCTTCAGTACACTGAGCATCAGCAGCTA
GAGGGCTGGAGGTGGAACCGACCTGGAGACAGAATTCTTGACATAGATATCCCGATGTCTGTGGGTATAA
TCGATCCTAGGGCTAATCCAACTCAACTAAATACAGTGGAGTTCCTGTGGGACCCTGCAAAGAGGACATC
TGTGTTTATTCAGCCCAAAGGTGCAGACAGAAAGCAAAAAACGGATAGGGAAAAAATGGAGAAACGAACA
CCTCATGAAAAGGAGAAATATCAGCCTTCCTATGAGACAACCATACTCACAGAGTGTTCTCCATGGCCCG
AGATCACGTATGTCAATAACTCCCCATCACCTGGCTTCAACAGTTCCCATAGCAGTTTTTCTCTTGGGGA
AGGAAATGGTTCACCAAACCACCAGCCAGAGCCACCCCCTCCAGTCACAGATAACCTCTTACCAACAACC
ACACCTCAGGAAGCTCAGCAGTGGTTGCATCGAAATCGTTTTTCTACATTCACAAGGCTTTTCACAAACT
TCTCAGGGGCAGATTTATTGAAATTAACTAGAGATGATGTGATCCAAATCTGTGGCCCTGCAGATGGAAT
CAGACTTTTTAATGCATTAAAAGGCCGGATGGTGCGTCCAAGGTTAACCATTTATGTTTGTCAGGAATCA
CTGCAGTTGAGGGAGCAGCAACAACAGCAGCAGCAACAGCAGCAGAAGCATGAGGATGGAGACTCAAATG
GTACTTTCTTCGTTTACCATGCTATCTATCTAGAAGAACTAACAGCTGTTGAATTGACAGAAAAAATTGC
TCAGCTTTTCAGCATTTCCCCTTGCCAGATCAGCCAGATTTACAAGCAGGGGCCAACAGGAATTCATGTG
CTCATCAGTGATGAGATGATACAGAACTTTCAGGAAGAAGCATGTTTTATTCTGGACACAATGAAAGAAA
CCAATGATAGCTATCATATCATACTGAAGTAGTAATGAACTAGTCCGTAACTTGAAAGTATTTCGATTTC
TTGGCTTTATATATCTTGTGGAAAGGACGACCAGGACTTAGACGTACGTCGCGC
