>Addgene plasmid #144218 | TFORF2717 | depositor partial sequence | sequence record 284770 | Barcode
CCAGGACTTAGACGTACGTCGCGC
